Addgene plasmid #14182: pAG303GPD-ccdB-EGFP
Purpose: (Empty Backbone)
Depositing lab: Susan Lindquist. Depositing organization: Whitehead Institute for Biomedical Research. Publication: A suite of Gateway cloning vectors for high-throughput genetic analysis in Saccharomyces cerevisiae. Alberti S, Gitler AD, Lindquist S. Yeast. 2007 Oct . 24(10):913-9. 10.1002/yea.1502 PubMed 17583893.
Backbone
  Vector backbone: pRS303
  Vector type: Yeast Expression ; Gateway Destination
  Selectable markers: HIS3
Growth in bacteria
  Bacterial resistance: Chloramphenicol and Ampicillin, 25 & 100 μg/mL
  Growth temperature: 37°C
  Growth strain: ccdB Survival
  Growth instructions: DB3.1, ccdB Survival
  Copy number: Unknown
Gene/Insert
  Gene/Insert name: None
  Tag / fusion protein: EGFP (C terminal on backbone)
  Cloning method: Gateway Cloning
  Sequencing primers: 5′ GPDPro_F
Terms and licenses: Academic/Nonprofit Terms; Industry Terms: Not Available to Industry
Depositor comments: Type of plasmid: integrating. This plasmid contains the Gateway technology from Invitrogen; Invitrogen requires purchasing of Gateway Clonase for carrying out the Gateway recombinational cloning reaction http://www.invitrogen.com Please note that this plasmid is missing a CYC1 terminator. It is unknown how this will affect gene expression.
How to cite: pAG303GPD-ccdB-EGFP was a gift from Susan Lindquist (Addgene plasmid # 14182 ; http://n2t.net/addgene:14182 ; RRID:Addgene_14182)
