[The description below was written by a language model from this plasmid's Addgene catalogue record and pLannotate feature annotations shown in this document.]
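Description:
pAG303GPD-ccdB-EGFP is an empty Gateway destination vector for protein expression in Saccharomyces cerevisiae, built on the pRS303 integrating backbone. It has no yeast replication origin or centromere in the annotated features, consistent with the depositor's description of it as an integrating plasmid, and it is selected in yeast through the HIS3 auxotrophic marker driven by its own promoter. In E. coli it replicates from a high-copy ColE1/pUC-type origin and carries an ampicillin resistance gene. An f1 origin and remnants of the pBluescript-style lacZα/MCS region with flanking T3 and T7 promoters are also present.

The expression unit consists of the strong constitutive GPD (TDH3/GAP) promoter followed by a Gateway cassette bounded by attR1 and attR2, which contains a chloramphenicol resistance gene and the ccdB toxin gene (with a ccdA fragment), and then an EGFP coding sequence. In an LR recombination reaction with an entry clone, the cassette is replaced by the gene of interest, which is thereby placed downstream of the GPD promoter and, provided it lacks a stop codon and is in frame, fused at its C terminus to EGFP. Loss of ccdB provides counter-selection against unrecombined vector in ordinary E. coli strains, whereas the empty vector itself must be maintained in a ccdB-tolerant strain under chloramphenicol and ampicillin selection.

The plasmid belongs to a suite of yeast Gateway vectors designed for high-throughput genetic analysis, and is suited to stable, chromosomally integrated expression of fluorescently tagged proteins, for example for localization studies. The depositor notes that this plasmid lacks a CYC1 terminator, with unknown consequences for expression; accordingly, no terminator is annotated downstream of EGFP.
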