Features (pLannotate 1.2.2; 29 found; start..end, strand, type, name):
    133..795     -  CDS            HIS3: imidazoleglycerol-phosphate dehydratase, required for histidine biosynthesis; S. cerevisiae HIS3; yeast auxotrophic marker
    796..983     -  promoter       HIS3 promoter: S. cerevisiae HIS3
   1033..1113    +  CDS            MRM1 (fragment): MRM1_YEAST - Also known as PET56 From Saccharomyces cerevisiae (strain ATCC 204508 / S288c) (Baker's yeast).
   1114..1163    -  misc_feature   bom (fragment): basis of mobility region from pBR322
   1265..1300    -  CDS            rop (fragment): Rop protein, which maintains plasmids at low copy number; rop
   1395..1499    +  promoter       AmpR promoter: bla
   1500..2360    +  CDS            AmpR: β-lactamase; bla; confers resistance to ampicillin, carbenicillin, and related antibiotics
   2531..3119    +  rep_origin     ori: high-copy-number ColE1/pMB1/pBR322/pUC origin of replication
   3302..3394    +  CDS            lacI (fragment): lac repressor; lacI; The lac repressor binds to the lac operator to inhibit transcription in E. coli. This inhibition can be relieved by adding lactose or isopropyl-β-D-thiogalactopyranoside (IPTG).
   3407..3428    +  protein_bind   CAP binding site: CAP binding activates transcription in the presence of cAMP. E. coli catabolite activator protein
   3443..3473    +  promoter       lac promoter: promoter for the E. coli lac operon
   3481..3497    +  protein_bind   lac operator: The lac repressor binds to the lac operator to inhibit transcription in E. coli. This inhibition can be relieved by adding lactose or isopropyl-β-D-thiogalactopyranoside (IPTG). lac repressor encoded by lacI
   3542..3560    +  promoter       T3 promoter: promoter for bacteriophage T3 RNA polymerase
   3572..3592    -  misc_feature   MCS (fragment): pBluescript multiple cloning site
   3593..4312    -  CDS            EGFP: the original enhanced GFP (Yang et al., 1996) mammalian codon-optimized
   4313..4340    -  misc_feature   MCS (fragment): pBluescript multiple cloning site
   4344..4468    +  protein_bind   attR2: mutant version of attR; recombination site for the Gateway® LR reaction LR Clonase™
   4512..4814    -  CDS            ccdB: CCDB_ECOLI - Also known as G, letB, letD. Experimental evidence at protein level: Swiss-Prot protein existence level 1. Toxic component of a type II toxin-antitoxin (TA) system, functioning in plasmid maintainence. Responsible for the post- segregational killing (PSK) of plasmid-free cells, also referred to as a plasmid addiction system. Half-life of over 2 hours. Cell killing by CcdB is accompanied by filamentation, defects in chromosome and plasmid segregation, defects in cell division, formation of anucleate cells, decreased DNA synthesis and plasmid loss. Interferes with the activity of DN
   4819..4977    -  CDS            ccdA (fragment): CCDA_ECO57 - Also known as H, letA. Experimental evidence at protein level: Swiss-Prot protein existence level 1. Antitoxin component of a type II toxin-antitoxin (TA) system which inhibits the post-segregational killing (PSK) of plasmid-free cells, also referred to as a plasmid addiction system. Binds to and blocks the activity of CcdB; will also remove bound CcdB protein from the CcdB-GyrA complex by forming a CcdA-CcdB complex, a process termed rejuvenation. Functions as a transcriptional corepressor for the ccdAB operon, repression also requires CcdB (By similarity). From Escherichia coli
   5156..5815    -  CDS            CmR: chloramphenicol acetyltransferase; cat; confers resistance to chloramphenicol
   5816..5845    -  promoter       cat promoter (fragment): promoter of the E. coli cat gene encoding chloramphenicol acetyltransferase
   5869..5899    -  promoter       lac UV5 promoter: E. coli lac promoter with an "up" mutation
   5924..6048    -  protein_bind   attR1: mutant version of attR; recombination site for the Gateway® LR reaction LR Clonase™
   6052..6072    -  misc_feature   MCS (fragment): pBluescript multiple cloning site
   6078..6721    -  promoter       GAP promoter: S. cerevisiae TDH3; promoter for glyceraldehyde-3-phosphate dehydrogenase
   6742..6760    -  promoter       T7 promoter: promoter for bacteriophage T7 RNA polymerase
   6763..6920    +  CDS            lacZα (fragment): LacZα fragment of β-galactosidase; lacZ fragment
   6924..7352    +  rep_origin     f1 ori (sequence partly withheld): f1 bacteriophage origin of replication; arrow indicates direction of (+) strand synthesis
   7380..7431    -  misc_feature   bom (fragment): basis of mobility region from pBR322
>Addgene plasmid #14182 | pAG303GPD-ccdB-EGFP | addgene full sequence | sequence record 382816 | Addgene NGS Result
CGTATAGAATGATGCATTACCTTGTCATCTTCAGTATCATACTGTTCGTATACATACTTACTGACATTCA
TAGGTATACATATATACACATGTATATATATCGTATGCTGCAGCTTTAAATAATCGGTGTCACTACATAA
GAACACCTTTGGTGGAGGGAACATCGTTGGTACCATTGGGCGAGGTGGCTTCTCTTATGGCAACCGCAAG
AGCCTTGAACGCACTCTCACTACGGTGATGATCATTCTTGCCTCGCAGACAATCAACGTGGAGGGTAATT
CTGCTAGCCTCTGCAAAGCTTTCAAGAAAATGCGGGATCATCTCGCAAGAGAGATCTCCTACTTTCTCCC
TTTGCAAACCAAGTTCGACAACTGCGTACGGCCTGTTCGAAAGATCTACCACCGCTCTGGAAAGTGCCTC
ATCCAAAGGCGCAAATCCTGATCCAAACCTTTTTACTCCACGCACGGCCCCTAGGGCCTCTTTAAAAGCT
TGACCGAGAGCAATCCCGCAGTCTTCAGTGGTGTGATGGTCGTCTATGTGTAAGTCACCAATGCACTCAA
CGATTAGCGACCAGCCGGAATGCTTGGCCAGAGCATGTATCATATGGTCCAGAAACCCTATACCTGTGTG
GACGTTAATCACTTGCGATTGTGTGGCCTGTTCTGCTACTGCTTCTGCCTCTTTTTCTGGGAAGATCGAG
TGCTCTATCGCTAGGGGACCACCCTTTAAAGAGATCGCAATCTGAATCTTGGTTTCATTTGTAATACGCT
TTACTAGGGCTTTCTGCTCTGTCATCTTTGCCTTCGTTTATCTTGCCTGCTCATTTTTTAGTATATTCTT
CGAAGAAATCACATTACTTTATATAATGTATAATTCATTATGTGATAATGCCAATCGCTAAGAAAAAAAA
AGAGTCATCCGCTAGGTGGAAAAAAAAAAATGAAAATCATTACCGAGGCATAAAAAAATATAGAGTGTAC
TAGAGGAGGCCAAGAGTAATAGAAAAAGAAAATTGCGGGAAAGGACTGTGTTATGACTTCCCTGACTAAT
GCCGTGTTCAAACGATACCTGGCAGTGACTCCTAGCGCTCACCAAGCTCTTAAAACGGGAATTTATGGTG
CACTCTCAGTACAATCTGCTCTGATGCCGCATAGTTAAGCCAGCCCCGACACCCGCCAACACCCGCTGAC
GCGCCCTGACGGGCTTGTCTGCTCCCGGCATCCGCTTACAGACAAGCTGTGACCGTCTCCGGGAGCTGCA
TGTGTCAGAGGTTTTCACCGTCATCACCGAAACGCGCGAGACGAAAGGGCCTCGTGATACGCCTATTTTT
ATAGGTTAATGTCATGATAATAATGGTTTCTTAGACGTCAGGTGGCACTTTTCGGGGAAATGTGCGCGGA
ACCCCTATTTGTTTATTTTTCTAAATACATTCAAATATGTATCCGCTCATGAGACAATAACCCTGATAAA
TGCTTCAATAATATTGAAAAAGGAAGAGTATGAGTATTCAACATTTCCGTGTCGCCCTTATTCCCTTTTT
TGCGGCATTTTGCCTTCCTGTTTTTGCTCACCCAGAAACGCTGGTGAAAGTAAAAGATGCTGAAGATCAG
TTGGGTGCACGAGTGGGTTACATCGAACTGGATCTCAACAGCGGTAAGATCCTTGAGAGTTTTCGCCCCG
AAGAACGTTTTCCAATGATGAGCACTTTTAAAGTTCTGCTATGTGGCGCGGTATTATCCCGTATTGACGC
CGGGCAAGAGCAACTCGGTCGCCGCATACACTATTCTCAGAATGACTTGGTTGAGTACTCACCAGTCACA
GAAAAGCATCTTACGGATGGCATGACAGTAAGAGAATTATGCAGTGCTGCCATAACCATGAGTGATAACA
CTGCGGCCAACTTACTTCTGACAACGATCGGAGGACCGAAGGAGCTAACCGCTTTTTTGCACAACATGGG
GGATCATGTAACTCGCCTTGATCGTTGGGAACCGGAGCTGAATGAAGCCATACCAAACGACGAGCGTGAC
ACCACGATGCCTGTAGCAATGGCAACAACGTTGCGCAAACTATTAACTGGCGAACTACTTACTCTAGCTT
CCCGGCAACAATTAATAGACTGGATGGAGGCGGATAAAGTTGCAGGACCACTTCTGCGCTCGGCCCTTCC
GGCTGGCTGGTTTATTGCTGATAAATCTGGAGCCGGTGAGCGTGGGTCTCGCGGTATCATTGCAGCACTG
GGGCCAGATGGTAAGCCCTCCCGTATCGTAGTTATCTACACGACGGGGAGTCAGGCAACTATGGATGAAC
GAAATAGACAGATCGCTGAGATAGGTGCCTCACTGATTAAGCATTGGTAACTGTCAGACCAAGTTTACTC
ATATATACTTTAGATTGATTTAAAACTTCATTTTTAATTTAAAAGGATCTAGGTGAAGATCCTTTTTGAT
AATCTCATGACCAAAATCCCTTAACGTGAGTTTTCGTTCCACTGAGCGTCAGACCCCGTAGAAAAGATCA
AAGGATCTTCTTGAGATCCTTTTTTTCTGCGCGTAATCTGCTGCTTGCAAACAAAAAAACCACCGCTACC
AGCGGTGGTTTGTTTGCCGGATCAAGAGCTACCAACTCTTTTTCCGAAGGTAACTGGCTTCAGCAGAGCG
CAGATACCAAATACTGTTCTTCTAGTGTAGCCGTAGTTAGGCCACCACTTCAAGAACTCTGTAGCACCGC
CTACATACCTCGCTCTGCTAATCCTGTTACCAGTGGCTGCTGCCAGTGGCGATAAGTCGTGTCTTACCGG
GTTGGACTCAAGACGATAGTTACCGGATAAGGCGCAGCGGTCGGGCTGAACGGGGGGTTCGTGCACACAG
CCCAGCTTGGAGCGAACGACCTACACCGAACTGAGATACCTACAGCGTGAGCTATGAGAAAGCGCCACGC
TTCCCGAAGGGAGAAAGGCGGACAGGTATCCGGTAAGCGGCAGGGTCGGAACAGGAGAGCGCACGAGGGA
GCTTCCAGGGGGAAACGCCTGGTATCTTTATAGTCCTGTCGGGTTTCGCCACCTCTGACTTGAGCGTCGA
TTTTTGTGATGCTCGTCAGGGGGGCGGAGCCTATGGAAAAACGCCAGCAACGCGGCCTTTTTACGGTTCC
TGGCCTTTTGCTGGCCTTTTGCTCACATGTTCTTTCCTGCGTTATCCCCTGATTCTGTGGATAACCGTAT
TACCGCCTTTGAGTGAGCTGATACCGCTCGCCGCAGCCGAACGACCGAGCGCAGCGAGTCAGTGAGCGAG
GAAGCGGAAGAGCGCCCAATACGCAAACCGCCTCTCCCCGCGCGTTGGCCGATTCATTAATGCAGCTGGC
ACGACAGGTTTCCCGACTGGAAAGCGGGCAGTGAGCGCAACGCAATTAATGTGAGTTAGCTCACTCATTA
GGCACCCCAGGCTTTACACTTTATGCTTCCGGCTCGTATGTTGTGTGGAATTGTGAGCGGATAACAATTT
CACACAGGAAACAGCTATGACCATGATTACGCCAAGCTCGAAATTAACCCTCACTAAAGGGAACAAAAGC
TGGTACCGGGCCCCCCCTCGAGTTACTTGTACAGCTCGTCCATGCCGAGAGTGATCCCGGCGGCGGTCAC
GAACTCCAGCAGGACCATGTGATCGCGCTTCTCGTTGGGGTCTTTGCTCAGGGCGGACTGGGTGCTCAGG
TAGTGGTTGTCGGGCAGCAGCACGGGGCCGTCGCCGATGGGGGTGTTCTGCTGGTAGTGGTCGGCGAGCT
GCACGCTGCCGTCCTCGATGTTGTGGCGGATCTTGAAGTTCACCTTGATGCCGTTCTTCTGCTTGTCGGC
CATGATATAGACGTTGTGGCTGTTGTAGTTGTACTCCAGCTTGTGCCCCAGGATGTTGCCGTCCTCCTTG
AAGTCGATGCCCTTCAGCTCGATGCGGTTCACCAGGGTGTCGCCCTCGAACTTCACCTCGGCGCGGGTCT
TGTAGTTGCCGTCGTCCTTGAAGAAGATGGTGCGCTCCTGGACGTAGCCTTCGGGCATGGCGGACTTGAA
GAAGTCGTGCTGCTTCATGTGGTCGGGGTAGCGGCTGAAGCACTGCACGCCGTAGGTCAGGGTGGTCACG
AGGGTGGGCCAGGGCACGGGCAGCTTGCCGGTGGTGCAGATGAACTTCAGGGTCAGCTTGCCGTAGGTGG
CATCGCCCTCGCCCTCGCCGGACACGCTGAACTTGTGGCCGTTTACGTCGCCGTCCAGCTCGACCAGGAT
GGGCACCACCCCGGTGAACAGCTCCTCGCCCTTGCTCACCATTAAGCTTGATATCGAATTCCTGCAGCCC
ATCACCACTTTGTACAAGAAAGCTGAACGAGAAACGTAAAATGATATAAATATCAATATATTAAATTAGA
TTTTGCATAAAAAACAGACTACATAATACTGTAAAACACAACATATCCAGTCACTATGGTCGACCTGCAG
ACTGGCTGTGTATAAGGGAGCCTGACATTTATATTCCCCAGAACATCAGGTTAATGGCGTTTTTGATGTC
ATTTTCGCGGTGGCTGAGATCAGCCACTTCTTCCCCGATAACGGAGACCGGCACACTGGCCATATCGGTG
GTCATCATGCGCCAGCTTTCATCCCCGATATGCACCACCGGGTAAAGTTCACGGGAGACTTTATCTGACA
GCAGACGTGCACTGGCCAGGGGGATCACCATCCGTCGCCCGGGCGTGTCAATAATATCACTCTGTACATC
CACAAACAGACGATAACGGCTCTCTCTTTTATAGGTGTAAACCTTAAACTGCATTTCACCAGCCCCTGTT
CTCGTCAGCAAAAGAGCCGTTCATTTCAATAAACCGGGCGACCTCAGCCATCCCTTCCTGATTTTCCGCT
TTCCAGCGTTCGGCACGCAGACGACGGGCTTCATTCTGCATGGTTGTGCTTACCAGACCGGAGATATTGA
CATCATATATGCCTTGAGCAACTGATAGCTGTCGCTGTCAACTGTCACTGTAATACGCTGCTTCATAGCA
TACCTCTTTTTGACATACTTCGGGTATACATATCAGTATATATTCTTATACCGCAAAAATCAGCGCGCAA
ATACGCATACTGTTATCTGGCTTTTAGTAAGCCGGATCCACGCGTTTACGCCCCGCCCTGCCACTCATCG
CAGTACTGTTGTAATTCATTAAGCATTCTGCCGACATGGAAGCCATCACAAACGGCATGATGAACCTGAA
TCGCCAGCGGCATCAGCACCTTGTCGCCTTGCGTATAATATTTGCCCATGGTGAAAACGGGGGCGAAGAA
GTTGTCCATATTGGCCACGTTTAAATCAAAACTGGTGAAACTCACCCAGGGATTGGCTGAGACGAAAAAC
ATATTCTCAATAAACCCTTTAGGGAAATAGGCCAGGTTTTCACCGTAACACGCCACATCTTGCGAATATA
TGTGTAGAAACTGCCGGAAATCGTCGTGGTATTCACTCCAGAGCGATGAAAACGTTTCAGTTTGCTCATG
GAAAACGGTGTAACAAGGGTGAACACTATCCCATATCACCAGCTCACCGTCTTTCATTGCCATACGGAAT
TCCGGATGAGCATTCATCAGGCGGGCAAGAATGTGAATAAAGGCCGGATAAAACTTGTGCTTATTTTTCT
TTACGGTCTTTAAAAAGGCCGTAATATCCAGCTGAACGGTCTGGTTATAGGTACATTGAGCAACTGACTG
AAATGCCTCAAAATGTTCTTTACGATGCCATTGGGATATATCAACGGTGGTATATCCAGTGATTTTTTTC
TCCATTTTAGCTTCCTTAGCTCCTGAAAATCTCGACGGATCCTAACTCAAAATCCACACATTATACGAGC
CGGAAGCATAAAGTGTAAAGCCTGGGGTGCCTAATGCGGCCGCCATAGTGACTGGATATGTTGTGTTTTA
CAGTATTATGTAGTCTGTTTTTTATGCAAAATCTAATTTAATATATTGATATTTATATCATTTTACGTTT
CTCGTTCAGCTTTTTTGTACAAACTTGTGATGGGGGATCCACTAGTTCTAGAATCCGTCGAAACTAAGTT
CTGGTGTTTTAAAACTAAAAAAAAGACTAACTATAAAAGTAGAATTTAAGAAGTTTAAGAAATAGATTTA
CAGAATTACAATCAATACCTACCGTCTTTATATACTTATTAGTCAAGTAGGGGAATAATTTCAGGGAACT
GGTTTCAACCTTTTTTTTCAGCTTTTTCCAAATCAGAGAGAGCAGAAGGTAATAGAAGGTGTAAGAAAAT
GAGATAGATACATGCGTGGGTCAATTGCCTTGTGTCATCATTTACTCCAGGCAGGTTGCATCACTCCATT
GAGGTTGTGCCCGTTTTTTGCCTGTTTGTGCCCCTGTTCTCTGTAGTTGCGCTAAGAGAATGGACCTATG
AACTGATGGTTGGTGAAGAAAACAATATTTTGGTGCTGGGATTCTTTTTTTTTCTGGATGCCAGCTTAAA
AAGCGGGCTCCATTATATTTAGTGGATGCCAGGAATAAACTGTTCACCCAGACACCTACGATGTTATATA
TTCTGTGTAACCCGCCCCCTATTTTGGGCATGTACGGGTTACAGCAGAATTAAAAGGCTAATTTTTTGAC
TAAATAAAGTTAGGAAAATCACTACTATTAATTATTTACGTATTCTTTGAAATGGCGAGTATTGATAATG
ATAAACTGAGCTCCAATTCGCCCTATAGTGAGTCGTATTACAATTCACTGGCCGTCGTTTTACAACGTCG
TGACTGGGAAAACCCTGGCGTTACCCAACTTAATCGCCTTGCAGCACATCCCCCTTTCGCCAGCTGGCGT
AATAGCGAAGAGGCCCGCACCGATCGCCCTTCCCAACAGTTGCGCAGCCTGAATGGCGAATGG
[124 nt withheld, positions 6924-7047]
C
[91 nt withheld, positions 7049-7139]
A
[49 nt withheld, positions 7141-7189]
CCTTTGACGTTGGAGTCCACGTTCTTT
[37 nt withheld, positions 7217-7253]
ACCCTATCTCGGTCTATTCTTTTGATTTATAAGGGATTTTGCCGATTTCGGCCTATTGGTTAAAAAATGA
GCTGATTTAACAAAAATTTAACGCGAATTTTAACAAAATATTAACGCTTACAATTTCCTGATGCGGTATT
TTCTCCTTACGCATCTGTGCGGTATTTCACACCGCATAGATCCGTCGAGTTCAAGAGAAAAAAAAAGAAA
AAGCAAAAAGAAAAAAGGAAAGCGCGCCTCGTTCAGAATGACA
