>Addgene plasmid #14182 | pAG303GPD-ccdB-EGFP | addgene partial sequence | sequence record 20511 | 14182 with pRS_marker
TTTTAGAGCTTGGTGAGCGCTAGGAGTCACTGCCAGGTATCGTTTGAACACGGCATTAGTCAGGGAAGTC
ATAACACAGTCCTTTCCCGCAATTTTCTTTTTCTATTACTCTTGGCCTCCTCTAGTACACTCTATATTTT
TTTATGCCTCGGTAATGATTTTCATTTTTTTTTTTCCACCTAGCGGATGACTCTTTTTTTTTCTTAGCGA
TTGGCATTATCACATAATGAATTATACATTATATAAAGTAATGTGATTTCTTCGAAGAATATACTAAAAA
ATGAGCAGGCAAGATAAACGAAGGCAAAGATGACAGAGCAGAAAGCCCTAGTAAAGCGTATTACAAATGA
AACCAAGATTCAGATTGCGATCTCTTTAAAGGGTGGTCCCCTAGCGATAGAGCACTCGATCTTCCCAGAA
AAAGAGGCAGAAGCAGTAGCAGAACAGGCCACACAATCGCAAGTGATTAACGTCCACACAGGTATAGGGT
TTCTGGACCATATGATACATGCTCTGGCCAAGCATTCCGGCTGGTCGCTAATCGTTGAGTGCATTGGTGA
CTTACACATAGACGACCATCACACCACTGAAGACTGCGGGATTGCTCTCGGTCAAGCTTTTAAAGAGGCC
CTAGGGGCCGTGCGTGGAGTAAAAAGGTTTGGATCAGGATTTGCGCCTTTGGATGAGGCACTTTCCAGAG
CGGTGGTAGATCTTTCGAACAGGCCGTACGCAGTTGT
