>Addgene plasmid #14182 | pAG303GPD-ccdB-EGFP | addgene partial sequence | sequence record 20512 | 14182 with GW5
TAAAGTGTAAAGCCTGGGGGTGCCTAATGCGGCCGCCATAGTGACTGGATATGTTGTGTTTTACAGTATT
ATGTAGTCTGTTTTTTATGCAAAATCTAATTTAATATATTGATATTTATATCATTTTACGTTTCTCGTTC
AGCTTTTTTGTACAAACTTGTGATGGGGGATCCACTAGTTCTAGAATCCGTCGAAACTAAGTTCTGGTGT
TTTAAAACTAAAAAAAAGACTAACTATAAAAGTAGAATTTAAGAAGTTTAAGAAATAGATTTACAGAATT
ACAATCAATACCTACCGTCTTTATATACTTATTAGTCAAGTAGGGGAATAATTTCAGGGAACTGGTTTCA
ACCTTTTTTTTCAGCTTTTTCCAAATCAGAGAGAGCAGAAGGTAATAGAAGGTGTAAGAAAATGAGATAG
ATACATGCGTGGGTCAATTGCCTTGTGTCATCATTTACTCCAGGCAGGTTGCATCACTCCATTGAGGTTG
TGCCCGTTTTTTGCCTGTTTGTGCCCCTGTTCTCTGTAGTTGCGCTAAGAGAATGGACCTATGAACTGAT
GGTTGGTGAAGAAAACAATATTTTGGTGCTGGGATTCTTTTTTTTTCTGGATGCCAGCTTAAAAAGCGGG
CTCCATTATATTTAGTGGATGCCAGGAATAAACTGTTCACCCAGACACCTACGATGTTATATATTCTGTG
TAACCCGCCCCCTATTTTGGGCATGTACGGGTTACAGCAGAATTAAAAGGCT
