>Addgene plasmid #14182 | pAG303GPD-ccdB-EGFP | addgene partial sequence | sequence record 20513 | 14182 with GW3
GGAAGAGTGGCTGATCTCAGCCACCGCGAAAATGACATCAAAAACGCCATTAACCTGATGTTCTGGGGAA
TATAAATGTCAGGCTCCCTTATACACAGCCAGTCTGCAGGTCGACCATAGTGACTGGATATGTTGTGTTT
TACAGTATTATGTAGTCTGTTTTTTATGCAAAATCTAATTTAATATATTGATATTTATATCATTTTACGT
TTCTCGTTCAGCTTTCTTGTACAAAGTGGTGATGGGCTGCAGGAATTCGATATCAAGCTTAATGGTGAGC
AAGGGCGAGGAGCTGTTCACCGGGGTGGTGCCCATCCTGGTCGAGCTGGACGGCGACGTAAACGGCCACA
AGTTCAGCGTGTCCGGCGAGGGCGAGGGCGATGCCACCTACGGCAAGCTGACCCTGAAGTTCATCTGCAC
CACCGGCAAGCTGCCCGTGCCCTGGCCCACCCTCGTGACCACCCTGACCTACGGCGTGCAGTGCTTCAGC
CGCTACCCCGACCACATGAAGCAGCACGACTTCTTCAAGTCCGCCATGCCCGAAGGCTACGTCCAGGAGC
GCACCATCTTCTTCAAGGACGACGGCAACTACAAGACCCGCGCCGAGGTGAAGTTCGAGGGCGACACCCT
GGTGAACCGCATCGAGCTGAAGGGCATCGACTTCAAGGAGGACGGCAACATCCTGGGGCACAAGCTGGAG
TACAACTACAAC
